Addgene plasmid #112079: pORFE1001
Purpose: Overexpression of the AtCAS9 in plant under 2x35S promoter
Depositing lab: Christian Chevalier. Depositing organization: INRAE Centre de Recherche de Bordeaux.
Backbone
  Vector backbone: pICH47742
  Vector type: Plant Expression, CRISPR
Growth in bacteria
  Bacterial resistance: Ampicillin, 100 μg/mL
  Growth temperature: 37°C
  Growth strain: DH5alpha
  Copy number: High Copy
Gene/Insert
  Gene/Insert name: AtCAS9
  Insert size (bp): 5726
  Mutation: Plant codon optimized Cas9 S. pyogenes
  Promoter: 2x35S
  Cloning method: Restriction Enzyme; 5′ cloning site BsaI (destroyed during cloning); 3′ cloning site BsaI (destroyed during cloning)
  Sequencing primers: 5′ CTGGTGGCAGGATATATTGTGGTG; 3′ GAACCCTGTGGTTGGCATGCACATAC
Terms and licenses: Academic/Nonprofit Terms; Industry Terms: Not Available to Industry
Depositor comments: BsaI and BbsI sites have been removed from the sequence by site-directed mutagenesis.
How to cite: pORFE1001 was a gift from Christian Chevalier (Addgene plasmid # 112079 ; http://n2t.net/addgene:112079 ; RRID:Addgene_112079)
