[The description below was written by a language model from this plasmid's Addgene catalogue record and pLannotate feature annotations shown in this document.]
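Description:
pORFE1001 is a plant expression and CRISPR plasmid built in the pICH47742 backbone, carrying a transcription unit for a plant codon-optimized Streptococcus pyogenes Cas9 (AtCAS9). The sequenced record is about 9.9 kb. In bacteria it is selected with ampicillin through the β-lactamase gene and its bla promoter, and it is maintained at high copy from a ColE1/pUC-type origin. The backbone also carries the incP oriV origin and the trfA replication initiator gene, a broad-host-range replication system of the kind that supports maintenance in Agrobacterium. A short TetR fragment is annotated as a backbone remnant.

The payload lies between the left and right T-DNA border repeats of nopaline C58 type, which define the segment that Agrobacterium transfers into plant cells. Within these borders, an enhanced CaMV 35S promoter with a duplicated enhancer region (2x35S) drives strong constitutive transcription. It is followed by the TMV Ω 5′ leader, which acts as a translational enhancer, and then by the Cas9 coding sequence. Two adjacent NOS terminator annotations downstream provide termination and polyadenylation signals. No nuclear localization signals or epitope tags are annotated in the feature table.

The cassette was assembled through BsaI sites that were destroyed during cloning. The depositor notes that internal BsaI and BbsI sites were removed from the sequence by site-directed mutagenesis, which keeps the unit compatible with further type IIS restriction enzyme-based assembly. No guide RNA cassette or plant selectable marker is annotated. The plasmid therefore appears to serve as the Cas9 overexpression component for plant genome editing, to be combined with other modules.
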