Features (pLannotate 1.2.2; 13 found; start..end, strand, type, name):
    375..428     +  misc_feature   TMV Ω: translational enhancer from the tobacco mosaic virus 5'-leader sequence (Gallie et al., 1988)
    437..4540    +  CDS            cas9: CAS9_STRP1 - Also known as csn1 From Streptococcus pyogenes serotype M1.
   4589..4841    +  terminator     NOS terminator: nopaline synthase terminator and poly(A) signal
   4847..5089    +  terminator     NOS terminator: nopaline synthase terminator and poly(A) signal
   5137..5161    +  misc_feature   RB T-DNA repeat: right border repeat from nopaline C58 T-DNA
   5273..5293    -  CDS            TetR (fragment): tetracycline resistance regulatory protein; tetR
   5320..6465    -  CDS            trfA: TRFA_ECOLX - Experimental evidence at protein level: Swiss-Prot protein existence level 1. Also involved in plasmid copy number control, promoting intermolecular coupling of protein bound iterons at oriV, which inhibits replication initiation. From Escherichia coli.
   6801..7389    -  rep_origin     ori: high-copy-number ColE1/pMB1/pBR322/pUC origin of replication
   7560..8420    -  CDS            AmpR: β-lactamase; bla; confers resistance to ampicillin, carbenicillin, and related antibiotics
   8421..8525    -  promoter       AmpR promoter: bla
   8612..9243    -  rep_origin     oriV: incP origin of replication
   9335..9359    +  misc_feature   LB T-DNA repeat: left border repeat from nopaline C58 T-DNA
   9545..350     +  promoter       CaMV 35S promoter (enhanced) (across the origin): cauliflower mosaic virus 35S promoter with a duplicated enhancer region
>Addgene plasmid #112079 | pORFE1001 | addgene full sequence | sequence record 217610 | Addgene NGS Result
TGAGACTTTTCAACAAAGGATAATTTCGGGAAACCTCCTCGGATTCCATTGCCCAGCTATCTGTCACTTC
ATCGAAAGGACAGTAGAAAAGGAAGGTGGCTCCTACAAATGCCATCATTGCGATAAAGGAAAGGCTATCA
TTCAAGATCTCTCTGCCGACAGTGGTCCCAAAGATGGACCCCCACCCACGAGGAGCATCGTGGAAAAAGA
AGAGGTTCCAACCACGTCTACAAAGCAAGTGGATTGATGTGACATCTCCACTGACGTAAGGGATGACGCA
CAATCCCACTATCCTTCGCAAGACCCTTCCTCTATATAAGGAAGTTCATTTCATTTGGAGAGGACACGCT
CGAGTATAAGAGCTCATTTTTACAACAATTACCAACAACAACAAACAACAAACAACATTACAATTACATT
TACAATTATCGATACAATGGATAAGAAGTACTCTATCGGACTCGATATCGGAACTAACTCTGTGGGATGG
GCTGTGATCACCGATGAGTACAAGGTGCCATCTAAGAAGTTCAAGGTTCTCGGAAACACCGATAGGCACT
CTATCAAGAAAAACCTTATCGGTGCTCTCCTCTTCGATTCTGGTGAAACTGCTGAGGCTACCAGACTCAA
GAGAACCGCTAGAAGAAGGTACACCAGAAGAAAGAACAGGATCTGCTACCTCCAAGAGATCTTCTCTAAC
GAGATGGCTAAAGTGGATGATTCATTCTTCCACAGGCTCGAAGAGTCATTCCTCGTGGAAGAAGATAAGA
AGCACGAGAGGCACCCTATCTTCGGAAACATCGTTGATGAGGTGGCATACCACGAGAAGTACCCTACTAT
CTACCACCTCAGAAAGAAGCTCGTTGATTCTACTGATAAGGCTGATCTCAGGCTCATCTACCTCGCTCTC
GCTCACATGATCAAGTTCAGAGGACACTTCCTCATCGAGGGTGATCTCAACCCTGATAACTCTGATGTGG
ATAAGTTGTTCATCCAGCTCGTGCAGACCTACAACCAGCTTTTCGAAGAGAACCCTATCAACGCTTCAGG
TGTGGATGCTAAGGCTATCCTCTCTGCTAGGCTCTCTAAGTCAAGAAGGCTTGAGAACCTCATTGCTCAG
CTCCCTGGTGAGAAGAAGAACGGACTTTTCGGAAACTTGATCGCTCTCTCTCTCGGACTCACCCCTAACT
TCAAGTCTAACTTCGATCTCGCTGAGGATGCAAAGCTCCAGCTCTCAAAGGATACCTACGATGATGATCT
CGATAACCTCCTCGCTCAGATCGGAGATCAGTACGCTGATTTGTTCCTCGCTGCTAAGAACCTCTCTGAT
GCTATCCTCCTCAGTGATATCCTCAGAGTGAACACCGAGATCACCAAGGCTCCACTCTCAGCTTCTATGA
TCAAGAGATACGATGAGCACCACCAGGATCTCACACTTCTCAAGGCTCTTGTTAGACAGCAGCTCCCAGA
GAAGTACAAAGAGATTTTCTTCGATCAGTCTAAGAACGGATACGCTGGTTACATCGATGGTGGTGCATCT
CAAGAAGAGTTCTACAAGTTCATCAAGCCTATCCTCGAGAAGATGGATGGAACCGAGGAACTCCTCGTGA
AGCTCAATAGAGAGGATCTTCTCAGAAAGCAGAGGACCTTCGATAACGGATCTATCCCTCATCAGATCCA
CCTCGGAGAGTTGCACGCTATCCTTAGAAGGCAAGAGGATTTCTACCCATTCCTCAAGGATAACAGGGAA
AAGATTGAGAAGATTCTCACCTTCAGAATCCCTTACTACGTGGGACCTCTCGCTAGAGGAAACTCAAGAT
TCGCTTGGATGACCAGAAAGTCTGAGGAAACCATCACCCCTTGGAACTTCGAAGAGGTGGTGGATAAGGG
TGCTAGTGCTCAGTCTTTCATCGAGAGGATGACCAACTTCGATAAGAACCTTCCAAACGAGAAGGTGCTC
CCTAAGCACTCTTTGCTCTACGAGTACTTCACCGTGTACAACGAGTTGACCAAGGTTAAGTACGTGACCG
AGGGAATGAGGAAGCCTGCTTTTTTGTCAGGTGAGCAAAAGAAGGCTATCGTTGATCTCTTGTTCAAGAC
CAACAGAAAGGTGACCGTGAAGCAGCTCAAAGAGGATTACTTCAAGAAAATCGAGTGCTTCGATTCAGTT
GAGATTTCTGGTGTTGAGGATAGGTTCAACGCATCTCTCGGAACCTACCACGATCTCCTCAAGATCATTA
AGGATAAGGATTTCTTGGATAACGAGGAAAACGAGGATATCTTGGAGGATATCGTTCTTACCCTCACCCT
CTTTGAAGATAGAGAGATGATTGAAGAAAGGCTCAAGACCTACGCTCATCTCTTCGATGATAAGGTGATG
AAGCAGTTGAAGAGAAGAAGATACACTGGTTGGGGAAGGCTCTCAAGAAAGCTCATTAACGGAATCAGGG
ATAAGCAGTCTGGAAAGACAATCCTTGATTTCCTCAAGTCTGATGGATTCGCTAACAGAAACTTCATGCA
GCTCATCCACGATGATTCTCTCACCTTTAAAGAGGATATCCAGAAGGCTCAGGTTTCAGGACAGGGTGAT
AGTCTCCATGAGCATATCGCTAACCTCGCTGGATCTCCTGCAATCAAGAAGGGAATCCTCCAGACTGTGA
AGGTTGTGGATGAGTTGGTGAAGGTGATGGGAAGGCATAAGCCTGAGAACATCGTGATCGAAATGGCTAG
AGAGAACCAGACCACTCAGAAGGGACAGAAGAACTCTAGGGAAAGGATGAAGAGGATCGAGGAAGGTATC
AAAGAGCTTGGATCTCAGATCCTCAAAGAGCACCCTGTTGAGAACACTCAGCTCCAGAATGAGAAGCTCT
ACCTCTACTACCTCCAGAACGGAAGGGATATGTATGTGGATCAAGAGTTGGATATCAACAGGCTCTCTGA
TTACGATGTTGATCATATCGTGCCACAGTCATTCTTGAAGGATGATTCTATCGATAACAAGGTGCTCACC
AGGTCTGATAAGAACAGGGGTAAGAGTGATAACGTGCCAAGTGAAGAGGTTGTGAAGAAAATGAAGAACT
ATTGGAGGCAGCTCCTCAACGCTAAGCTCATCACTCAGAGAAAGTTCGATAACTTGACTAAGGCTGAGAG
GGGAGGACTCTCTGAATTGGATAAGGCAGGATTCATCAAGAGGCAGCTTGTGGAAACCAGGCAGATCACT
AAGCACGTTGCACAGATCCTCGATTCTAGGATGAACACCAAGTACGATGAGAACGATAAGTTGATCAGGG
AAGTGAAGGTTATCACCCTCAAGTCAAAGCTCGTGTCTGATTTCAGAAAGGATTTCCAATTCTACAAGGT
GAGGGAAATCAACAACTACCACCACGCTCACGATGCTTACCTTAACGCTGTTGTTGGAACCGCTCTCATC
AAGAAGTATCCTAAGCTCGAGTCAGAGTTCGTGTACGGTGATTACAAGGTGTACGATGTGAGGAAGATGA
TCGCTAAGTCTGAGCAAGAGATCGGAAAGGCTACCGCTAAGTATTTCTTCTACTCTAACATCATGAATTT
CTTCAAGACCGAGATTACCCTCGCTAACGGTGAGATCAGAAAGAGGCCACTCATCGAGACAAACGGTGAA
ACAGGTGAGATCGTGTGGGATAAGGGAAGGGATTTCGCTACCGTTAGAAAGGTGCTCTCTATGCCACAGG
TGAACATCGTTAAGAAAACCGAGGTGCAGACCGGTGGATTCTCTAAAGAGTCTATCCTCCCTAAGAGGAA
CTCTGATAAGCTCATTGCTAGGAAGAAGGATTGGGACCCTAAGAAATACGGTGGTTTCGATTCTCCTACC
GTGGCTTACTCTGTTCTCGTTGTGGCTAAGGTTGAGAAGGGAAAGAGTAAGAAGCTCAAGTCTGTTAAGG
AACTTCTCGGAATCACTATCATGGAAAGGTCATCTTTCGAGAAGAACCCAATCGATTTCCTCGAGGCTAA
GGGATACAAAGAGGTTAAGAAGGATCTCATCATCAAGCTCCCAAAGTACTCACTCTTCGAACTCGAGAAC
GGTAGAAAGAGGATGCTCGCTTCTGCTGGTGAGCTTCAAAAGGGAAACGAGCTTGCTCTCCCATCTAAGT
ACGTTAACTTTCTTTACCTCGCTTCTCACTACGAGAAGTTGAAGGGATCTCCAGAAGATAACGAGCAGAA
GCAACTTTTCGTTGAGCAGCACAAGCACTACTTGGATGAGATCATCGAGCAGATCTCTGAGTTCTCTAAA
AGGGTGATCCTCGCTGATGCAAACCTCGATAAGGTGTTGTCTGCTTACAACAAGCACAGAGATAAGCCTA
TCAGGGAACAGGCAGAGAACATCATCCATCTCTTCACCCTTACCAACCTCGGTGCTCCTGCTGCTTTCAA
GTACTTCGATACAACCATCGATAGGAAGAGATACACCTCTACCAAAGAAGTGCTCGATGCTACCCTCATC
CATCAGTCTATCACTGGACTCTACGAGACTAGGATCGATCTCTCACAGCTCGGTGGTGATTCAAGGGCTG
ATCCTAAGAAGAAGAGGAAGGTTTGAGCTTGTCAAGCAGATCGTTCAAACATTTGGCAATAAAGTTTCTT
AAGATTGAATCCTGTTGCCGGTCTTGCGATGATTATCATATAATTTCTGTTGAATTACGTTAAGCATGTA
ATAATTAACATGTAATGCATGACGTTATTTATGAGATGGGTTTTTATGATTAGAGTCCCGCAATTATACA
TTTAATACGCGATAGAAAACAAAATATAGCGCGCAAACTAGGATAAATTATCGCGCGCGGTGTCATCTAT
GTTACTAGATCGACGCACATTTGGCAATAAAGTTTCTTAAGATTGAATCCTGTTGCCGGTCTTGCGATGA
TTATCATATAATTTCTGTTGAATTACGTTAAGCATGTAATAATTAACATGTAATGCATGACGTTATTTAT
GAGATGGGTTTTTATGATTAGAGTCCCGCAATTATACATTTAATACGCGATAGAAAACAAAATATAGCGC
GCAAACTAGGATAAATTATCGCGCGCGGTGTCATCTATGTTACTAGATCGACGCTACTATTGTCTTCTGC
ACGAAGTGGTTTAAACTATCAGTGTTTGACAGGATATATTGGCGGGTAAACCTAAGAGAAAAGAGCGTTT
ATTAGAATAATCGGATATTTAAAAGGGCGTGAAAAGGTTTATCCGTTCGTCCATTTGTATGTGCATGCCA
ACCACAGGGTTCCCCAGATCAGGCGCTGGCTGCTGAACCCCCAGCCGGAACTGACCCCACAAGGCCCTAG
CGTTTGCAATGCACCAGGTCATCATTGACCCAGGCGTGTTCCACCAGGCCGCTGCCTCGCAACTCTTCGC
AGGCTTCGCCGACCTGCTCGCGCCACTTCTTCACGCGGGTGGAATCCGATCCGCACATGAGGCGGAAGGT
TTCCAGCTTGAGCGGGTACGGCTCCCGGTGCGAGCTGAAATAGTCGAACATCCGTCGGGCCGTCGGCGAC
AGCTTGCGGTACTTCTCCCATATGAATTTCGTGTAGTGGTCGCCAGCAAACAGCACGACGATTTCCTCGT
CGATCAGGACCTGGCAACGGGACGTTTTCTTGCCACGGTCCAGGACGCGGAAGCGGTGCAGCAGCGACAC
CGATTCCAGGTGCCCAACGCGGTCGGACGTGAAGCCCATCGCCGTCGCCTGTAGGCGCGACAGGCATTCC
TCGGCCTTCGTGTAATACCGGCCATTGATCGACCAGCCCAGGTCCTGGCAAAGCTCGTAGAACGTGAAGG
TGATCGGCTCGCCGATAGGGGTGCGCTTCGCGTACTCCAACACCTGCTGCCACACCAGTTCGTCATCGTC
GGCCCGCAGCTCGACGCCGGTGTAGGTGATCTTCACGTCCTTGTTGACGTGGAAAATGACCTTGTTTTGC
AGCGCCTCGCGCGGGATTTTCTTGTTGCGCGTGGTGAACAGGGCAGAGCGGGCCGTGTCGTTTGGCATCG
CTCGCATCGTGTCCGGCCACGGCGCAATATCGAACAAGGAAAGCTGCATTTCCTTGATCTGCTGCTTCGT
GTGTTTCAGCAACGCGGCCTGCTTGGCCTCGCTGACCTGTTTTGCCAGGTCCTCGCCGGCGGTTTTTCGC
TTCTTGGTCGTCATAGTTCCTCGCGTGTCGATGGTCATCGACTTCGCCAAACCTGCCGCCTCCTGTTCAA
GACGACGCGAACGCTCCACGGCGGCCGATGGCGCGGGCAGGGCAGGGGGAGCCAGTTGCACGCTGTCGCG
CTCGATCTTGGCCGTAGCTTGCTGGACCATCGAGCCGACGGACTGGAAGGTTTCGCGGGGCGCACGCATG
ACGGTGCGGCTTGCGATGGTTTCGGCATCCTCGGCGGAAAACCCCGCGTCGATCAGTTCTTGCCTGTATG
CCTTCCGGTCAAACGTCCGATTCATTCACCCTCCTTGCGGGATTGCCCCGACTCACGCCGGGGCAATGTG
CCCTTATTCCTGATTTGACCCGCCTGGTGCCTTGGTGTCCAGATAATCCACCTTATCGGCAATGAAGTCG
GTCCCGTAGACCGTCTGGCCGTCCTTCTCGTACTTGGTATTCCGAATCTTGCCCTGCACGAATACCAGCG
ACCCCTTGCCCAAATACTTGCCGTGGGCCTCGGCCTGAGAGCCAAAACACTTGATGCGGAAGAAGTCGGT
GCGCTCCTGCTTGTCGCCGGCATCGTTGCGCCACATCTAGGATCTGCCAGGAACCGTAAAAAGGCCGCGT
TGCTGGCGTTTTTCCATAGGCTCCGCCCCCCTGACGAGCATCACAAAAATCGACGCTCAAGTCAGAGGTG
GCGAAACCCGACAGGACTATAAAGATACCAGGCGTTTCCCCCTGGAAGCTCCCTCGTGCGCTCTCCTGTT
CCGACCCTGCCGCTTACCGGATACCTGTCCGCCTTTCTCCCTTCGGGAAGCGTGGCGCTTTCTCATAGCT
CACGCTGTAGGTATCTCAGTTCGGTGTAGGTCGTTCGCTCCAAGCTGGGCTGTGTGCACGAACCCCCCGT
TCAGCCCGACCGCTGCGCCTTATCCGGTAACTATCGTCTTGAGTCCAACCCGGTAAGACACGACTTATCG
CCACTGGCAGCAGCCACTGGTAACAGGATTAGCAGAGCGAGGTATGTAGGCGGTGCTACAGAGTTCTTGA
AGTGGTGGCCTAACTACGGCTACACTAGAAGAACAGTATTTGGTATCTGCGCTCTGCTGAAGCCAGTTAC
CTTCGGAAAAAGAGTTGGTAGCTCTTGATCCGGCAAACAAACCACCGCTGGTAGCGGTGGTTTTTTTGTT
TGCAAGCAGCAGATTACGCGCAGAAAAAAAGGATCTCAAGAAGATCCTTTGATCTTTTCTACGGGGTCTG
ACGCTCAGTGGAACGAAAACTCACGTTAAGGGATTTTGGTCATGAGATTATCAAAAAGGATCTTCACCTA
GATCCTTTTAAATTAAAAATGAAGTTTTAAATCAATCTAAAGTATATATGAGTAAACTTGGTCTGACAGT
TACCAATGCTTAATCAGTGAGGCACCTATCTCAGCGATCTGTCTATTTCGTTCATCCATAGTTGCCTGAC
TCCCCGTCGTGTAGATAACTACGATACGGGAGGGCTTACCATCTGGCCCCAGTGCTGCAATGATACCGCG
AGAACCACGCTCACCGGCTCCAGATTTATCAGCAATAAACCAGCCAGCCGGAAGGGCCGAGCGCAGAAGT
GGTCCTGCAACTTTATCCGCCTCCATCCAGTCTATTAATTGTTGCCGGGAAGCTAGAGTAAGTAGTTCGC
CAGTTAATAGTTTGCGCAACGTTGTTGCCATTGCTACAGGCATCGTGGTGTCACGCTCGTCGTTTGGTAT
GGCTTCATTCAGCTCCGGTTCCCAACGATCAAGGCGAGTTACATGATCCCCCATGTTGTGCAAAAAAGCG
GTTAGCTCCTTCGGTCCTCCGATCGTTGTCAGAAGTAAGTTGGCCGCAGTGTTATCACTCATGGTTATGG
CAGCACTGCATAATTCTCTTACTGTCATGCCATCCGTAAGATGCTTTTCTGTGACTGGTGAGTACTCAAC
CAAGTCATTCTGAGAATAGTGTATGCGGCGACCGAGTTGCTCTTGCCCGGCGTCAATACGGGATAATACC
GCGCCACATAGCAGAACTTTAAAAGTGCTCATCATTGGAAAACGTTCTTCGGGGCGAAAACTCTCAAGGA
TCTTACCGCTGTTGAGATCCAGTTCGATGTAACCCACTCGTGCACCCAACTGATCTTCAGCATCTTTTAC
TTTCACCAGCGTTTCTGGGTGAGCAAAAACAGGAAGGCAAAATGCCGCAAAAAAGGGAATAAGGGCGACA
CGGAAATGTTGAATACTCATACTCTTCCTTTTTCAATATTATTGAAGCATTTATCAAGGTTATTGTCTCA
TGAGCGGATACATATTTGAATGTATTTAGAAAAATAAACAAATAGGGGTTCCGCGCACGAATTGGCCAGC
GCTGCCATTTTTGGGGTGAGGCCGTTCGCGGCCGAGGGGCGCAGCCCCTGGGGGGATGGGAGGCCCGCGT
TAGCGGGCCGGGAGGGTTCGAGAAGGGGGGGCACCCCCCTTCGGCGTGCGCGGTCACGCGCACAGGGCGC
AGCCCTGGTTAAAAACAAGGTTTATAAATATTGGTTTAAAAGCAGGTTAAAAGACAGGTTAGCGGTGGCC
GAAAAACGGGCGGAAACCCTTGCAAATGCTGGATTTTCTGCCTGTGGACAGCCCCTCAAATGTCAATAGG
TGCGCCCCTCATCTGTCAGCACTCTGCCCCTCAAGTGTCAAGGATCGCGCCCCTCATCTGTCAGTAGTCG
CGCCCCTCAAGTGTCAATACCGCAGGGCACTTATCCCCAGGCTTGTCCACATCATCTGTGGGAAACTCGC
GTAAAATCAGGCGTTTTCGCCGATTTGCGAGGCTGGCCAGCTCCACGTCGCCGGCCGAAATCGAGCCTGC
CCCTCATCTGTCAACGCCGCGCCGGGTGAGTCGGCCCCTCAAGTGTCAACGTCCGCCCCTCATCTGTCAG
TGAGGGCCAAGTTTTCCGCGAGGTATCCACAACGCCGGCGGCCGCGGTGTCTCGCACACGGCTTCGACGG
CGTTTCTGGCGCGTTTGCAGGGCCATAGACGGCCGCCAGCCCAGCGGCGAGGGCAACCAGCCCGGTGAGC
GTCGCAAAGGAGATCCTGATCTGACTGATGGGCTGCCTGTATCGAGTGGTGATTTTGTGCCGAGCTGCCG
GTCGGGGAGCTGTTGGCTGGCTGGTGGCAGGATATATTGTGGTGTAAACAAATTGACGCTTAGACAACTT
AATAACACATTGCGGACGTTTTTAATGTACTGGGGTGGATGCAGTGGGCCCCACTCTGTGAAGACAAGCA
AGAATTCAAGCTTGGAGGTCAACATGGTGGAGCACGACACTCTGGTCTACTCCAAAAATGTCAAAGATAC
AGTCTCAGAAGATCAAAGGGCTATTGAGACTTTTCAACAAAGGATAATTTCGGGAAACCTCCTCGGATTC
CATTGCCCAGCTATCTGTCACTTCATCGAAAGGACAGTAGAAAAGGAAGGTGGCTCCTACAAATGCCATC
ATTGCGATAAAGGAAAGGCTATCATTCAAGATCTCTCTGCCGACAGTGGTCCCAAAGATGGACCCCCACC
CACGAGGAGCATCGTGGAAAAAGAAGAGGTTCCAACCACGTCTACAAAGCAAGTGGATTGATGTGATAAC
ATGGTGGAGCACGACACTCTGGTCTACTCCAAAAATGTCAAAGATACAGTCTCAGAAGATCAAAGGGCTA
T
